Addgene plasmid #185250: pST_TJ190_negative (pBS0773)
Purpose: For the mammalian expression of the synthetic protein TJ190_negative. This is one of the bottom performing targets in our apoptosis assay (it induced apoptosis).
Depositing lab: Pamela Silver. Depositing organization: Harvard Medical School. Publication: Natural and Designed Proteins Inspired by Extremotolerant Organisms Can Form Condensates and Attenuate Apoptosis in Human Cells. Veling MT, Nguyen DT, Thadani NN, Oster ME, Rollins NJ, Brock KP, Bethel NP, Lim S, Baker D, Way JC, Marks DS, Chang RL, Silver PA. ACS Synth Biol. 2022 Mar 18;11(3):1292-1302. doi: 10.1021/acssynbio.1c00572. Epub 2022 Feb 18. PubMed 35176859.
Backbone
  Vector backbone: YK 02
  Vector type: Mammalian Expression
Growth in bacteria
  Bacterial resistance: Ampicillin, 100 μg/mL
  Growth temperature: 37°C
  Growth strain: DH5alpha
  Copy number: High Copy
Gene/Insert
  Gene/Insert name: TJ190_negative
  Species: De novo
  Insert size (bp): 816
  Cloning method: Gibson Cloning
Terms and licenses: Academic/Nonprofit Terms; Industry Terms: Not Available to Industry
Depositor comments: This is one of the bottom performing targets in our apoptosis assay (it induced apoptosis). See supplemental table 2 in our paper to see its performance in our assay. The negative control for this assay is pSecTag2 B which can be obtained from Thermo here https://www.thermofisher.com/order/catalog/product/V90020
How to cite: pST_TJ190_negative (pBS0773) was a gift from Pamela Silver (Addgene plasmid # 185250 ; http://n2t.net/addgene:185250 ; RRID:Addgene_185250)
