[The description below was written by a language model from this plasmid's Addgene catalogue record and pLannotate feature annotations shown in this document.]
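Description:
pST_TJ190_negative (pBS0773) is a 5.7 kb mammalian expression plasmid built on a backbone recorded as YK 02. It carries an 816 bp de novo designed open reading frame, TJ190_negative, inserted by Gibson assembly. It is maintained in E. coli at high copy through a ColE1/pUC-type origin and selected with ampicillin via the bla gene and its native promoter. An f1 origin is also present, which would permit single-stranded DNA production.

The feature table does not annotate the insert, as expected for a synthetic sequence. An unannotated stretch of roughly the right size lies between the CMV immediate-early enhancer/promoter (followed by a T7 promoter) and the bovine growth hormone polyadenylation signal, so the designed protein is presumably expressed as a CMV-driven transcript terminated by the bGH signal. No epitope tags, reporters or secretion signals are annotated, and the record does not state whether any are fused to the protein.

A second cassette places the Sh ble gene under tandem SV40 early and EM7 promoters with an SV40 poly(A) signal, giving Zeocin/bleomycin resistance that could be used for selection in mammalian cells or bacteria. The short hits labelled HIV-1 LTR, Klebsiella ble, lacI and bom, and the extra SV40 promoter fragment, are most likely annotation artefacts or backbone remnants rather than functional elements.

The plasmid comes from a study testing natural and designed proteins inspired by extremotolerant organisms for condensate formation and attenuation of apoptosis in human cells. TJ190_negative was one of the bottom performers in that apoptosis assay, inducing apoptosis rather than protecting against it, so it serves as a poorly performing comparator for the protective designs.
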