Features (pLannotate 1.2.2; 20 found; start..end, strand, type, name):
     39..91      -  misc_feature   bom (fragment): basis of mobility region from pBR322
    246..625     +  enhancer       CMV enhancer: human cytomegalovirus immediate early enhancer
    626..829     +  promoter       CMV promoter: human cytomegalovirus (CMV) immediate early promoter
    825..858     +  LTR            5' LTR (truncated) (fragment): truncated 5' long terminal repeat (LTR) from HIV-1
    874..892     +  promoter       T7 promoter: promoter for bacteriophage T7 RNA polymerase
   1751..1975    +  polyA_signal   bGH poly(A) signal: bovine growth hormone polyadenylation signal
   1979..2000    +  promoter       SV40 promoter (fragment): SV40 enhancer and early promoter
   2021..2449    +  rep_origin     f1 ori (sequence partly withheld): f1 bacteriophage origin of replication; arrow indicates direction of (+) strand synthesis
   2463..2792    +  promoter       SV40 promoter: SV40 enhancer and early promoter
   2840..2887    +  promoter       EM7 promoter: synthetic bacterial promoter&nbsp
   2906..3280    +  CDS            BleoR: antibiotic-binding protein; Sh ble from Streptoalloteichus hindustanus; confers resistance to bleomycin, phleomycin, and Zeocin™
   3290..3415    +  CDS            ble (fragment): BLE_KLEPN - Experimental evidence at protein level: Swiss-Prot protein existence level 1. Binding protein with a strong affinity to the bleomycin family of antibiotics. Binds to CL990; an antimitotic-antibiotic compound. From Klebsiella pneumoniae.
   3410..3531    +  polyA_signal   SV40 poly(A) signal: SV40 polyadenylation signal
   3604..3620    -  protein_bind   lac operator: The lac repressor binds to the lac operator to inhibit transcription in E. coli. This inhibition can be relieved by adding lactose or isopropyl-β-D-thiogalactopyranoside (IPTG). lac repressor encoded by lacI
   3628..3658    -  promoter       lac promoter: promoter for the E. coli lac operon
   3673..3694    -  protein_bind   CAP binding site: CAP binding activates transcription in the presence of cAMP. E. coli catabolite activator protein
   3707..3799    -  CDS            lacI (fragment): lac repressor; lacI; The lac repressor binds to the lac operator to inhibit transcription in E. coli. This inhibition can be relieved by adding lactose or isopropyl-β-D-thiogalactopyranoside (IPTG).
   3982..4570    -  rep_origin     ori: high-copy-number ColE1/pMB1/pBR322/pUC origin of replication
   4741..5601    -  CDS            AmpR: β-lactamase; bla; confers resistance to ampicillin, carbenicillin, and related antibiotics
   5602..5706    -  promoter       AmpR promoter: bla
>Addgene plasmid #185250 | pST_TJ190_negative (pBS0773) | addgene full sequence | sequence record 363767 | Addgene NGS Result
CACCTGACGTCGACGGATCGGGAGATCTCCCGATCCCCTATGGTGCACTCTCAGTACAATCTGCTCTGAT
GCCGCATAGTTAAGCCAGTATCTGCTCCCTGCTTGTGTGTTGGAGGTCGCTGAGTAGTGCGCGAGCAAAA
TTTAAGCTACAACAAGGCAAGGCTTGACCGACAATTGCATGAAGAATCTGCTTAGGGTTAGGCGTTTTGC
GCTGCTTCGCGATGTACGGGCCAGATATACGCGTTGACATTGATTATTGACTAGTTATTAATAGTAATCA
ATTACGGGGTCATTAGTTCATAGCCCATATATGGAGTTCCGCGTTACATAACTTACGGTAAATGGCCCGC
CTGGCTGACCGCCCAACGACCCCCGCCCATTGACGTCAATAATGACGTATGTTCCCATAGTAACGCCAAT
AGGGACTTTCCATTGACGTCAATGGGTGGAGTATTTACGGTAAACTGCCCACTTGGCAGTACATCAAGTG
TATCATATGCCAAGTACGCCCCCTATTGACGTCAATGACGGTAAATGGCCCGCCTGGCATTATGCCCAGT
ACATGACCTTATGGGACTTTCCTACTTGGCAGTACATCTACGTATTAGTCATCGCTATTACCATGGTGAT
GCGGTTTTGGCAGTACATCAATGGGCGTGGATAGCGGTTTGACTCACGGGGATTTCCAAGTCTCCACCCC
ATTGACGTCAATGGGAGTTTGTTTTGGCACCAAAATCAACGGGACTTTCCAAAATGTCGTAACAACTCCG
CCCCATTGACGCAAATGGGCGGTAGGCGTGTACGGTGGGAGGTCTATATAAGCAGAGCTCTCTGGCTAAC
TAGAGAACCCACTGCTTACTGGCTTATCGAAATTAATACGACTCACTATAGGGAGACCCAAGCTGGCTAG
CCACCATGGATCTGGAGGAAGTCCTTGACGAGGCTCTTAGGGCCCTGGAGGAGTTGGCCAGAGAACGGGG
AGACGAAGAGAAGGTCAGGGAAGTGGCAGAAGAGAAAAAAAGGGCGGAGGAGGAAAAAAAAGCAAATAGA
GAAGAGGCGAAAGAACTCGAGGAGCTCATAAGAGAGAATGAGCTGGTGAGAGTGCTCGTGGAGGCCCTGA
GGGCGCTTGTCGAGCTCGCTGAAGAGCGAGGCGACCTTGAAAAAGTTGAAGAAGTCGCAGAGGAGGTGGC
GAAGGAGATTGAGGAGCTGCGAAGAAATAAAGAGGAGGCTAAAGAGTTGGCCGAACTGATTAGAGAGAAT
GAGCTTGTTAGGGTTTTGGTTGAAGCCCTCCGCGCACTCGTTGAACTGGCCGAGGAGAGAGGTGATCTTG
AAAAGGTGGAGGAGGTGGCAGAAGAAGTGAAAGAAGAGATTGAAGAACTCAGAAGGAATAAGGAGGAAGC
CAAAGAGTTGGCCGAGCTGATTAGGGAAAACGAGCTCGTACGCGTGCTTGTGGAAGCCCTGAGAGCCCTG
GTGGAACTCGCCGAGGAGAGGGGCGATCTCGAAAAAGTGGAGGAAGTCGCAGAGGAAGTTAAAAGAGAGA
TTGAGGAACTCCGAAGGAACAAAGAGGAAGCTAAGAAGCTTGCTGAGCTCATTAGGGAAAATGAGGAGGT
TCGCAAGAAGGTAGAGGAGCTGCGAGAGTTGGTCGAAAAGGCGGAAGAAAGAGGGGACCTTGAGAAAGTT
GAGGAGGTCGCTAAGGAAGTGAAAGACGAAATCGAAAGGGAGAGGGGGTGAACCCGCTGATCAGCCTCGA
CTGTGCCTTCTAGTTGCCAGCCATCTGTTGTTTGCCCCTCCCCCGTGCCTTCCTTGACCCTGGAAGGTGC
CACTCCCACTGTCCTTTCCTAATAAAATGAGGAAATTGCATCGCATTGTCTGAGTAGGTGTCATTCTATT
CTGGGGGGTGGGGTGGGGCAGGACAGCAAGGGGGAGGATTGGGAAGACAATAGCAGGCATGCTGGGGATG
CGGTGGGCTCTATGGCTTCTGAGGCGGAAAGAACCAGCTGGGGCTCTAGGGGGTATCCCC
[124 nt withheld, positions 2021-2144]
C
[91 nt withheld, positions 2146-2236]
A
[49 nt withheld, positions 2238-2286]
CCTTTGACGTTGGAGTCCACGTTCTTT
[37 nt withheld, positions 2314-2350]
ACCCTATCTCGGTCTATTCTTTTGATTTATAAGGGATTTTGCCGATTTCGGCCTATTGGTTAAAAAATGA
GCTGATTTAACAAAAATTTAACGCGAATTAATTCTGTGGAATGTGTGTCAGTTAGGGTGTGGAAAGTCCC
CAGGCTCCCCAGCAGGCAGAAGTATGCAAAGCATGCATCTCAATTAGTCAGCAACCAGGTGTGGAAAGTC
CCCAGGCTCCCCAGCAGGCAGAAGTATGCAAAGCATGCATCTCAATTAGTCAGCAACCATAGTCCCGCCC
CTAACTCCGCCCATCCCGCCCCTAACTCCGCCCAGTTCCGCCCATTCTCCGCCCCATGGCTGACTAATTT
TTTTTATTTATGCAGAGGCCGAGGCCGCCTCTGCCTCTGAGCTATTCCAGAAGTAGTGAGGAGGCTTTTT
TGGAGGCCTAGGCTTTTGCAAAAAGCTCCCGGGAGCTTGTATATCCATTTTCGGATCTGATCAGCACGTG
TTGACAATTAATCATCGGCATAGTATATCGGCATAGTATAATACGACAAGGTGAGGAACTAAACCATGGC
CAAGTTGACCAGTGCCGTTCCGGTGCTCACCGCGCGCGACGTCGCCGGAGCGGTCGAGTTCTGGACCGAC
CGGCTCGGGTTCTCCCGGGACTTCGTGGAGGACGACTTCGCCGGTGTGGTCCGGGACGACGTGACCCTGT
TCATCAGCGCGGTCCAGGACCAGGTGGTGCCGGACAACACCCTGGCCTGGGTGTGGGTGCGCGGCCTGGA
CGAGCTGTACGCCGAGTGGTCGGAGGTCGTGTCCACGAACTTCCGGGACGCCTCCGGGCCGGCCATGACC
GAGATCGGCGAGCAGCCGTGGGGGCGGGAGTTCGCCCTGCGCGACCCGGCCGGCAACTGCGTGCACTTCG
TGGCCGAGGAGCAGGACTGACACGTGCTACGAGATTTCGATTCCACCGCCGCCTTCTATGAAAGGTTGGG
CTTCGGAATCGTTTTCCGGGACGCCGGCTGGATGATCCTCCAGCGCGGGGATCTCATGCTGGAGTTCTTC
GCCCACCCCAACTTGTTTATTGCAGCTTATAATGGTTACAAATAAAGCAATAGCATCACAAATTTCACAA
ATAAAGCATTTTTTTCACTGCATTCTAGTTGTGGTTTGTCCAAACTCATCAATGTATCTTATCATGTCTG
TATACCGTCGACCTCTAGCTAGAGCTTGGCGTAATCATGGTCATAGCTGTTTCCTGTGTGAAATTGTTAT
CCGCTCACAATTCCACACAACATACGAGCCGGAAGCATAAAGTGTAAAGCCTGGGGTGCCTAATGAGTGA
GCTAACTTACATTAATTGCGTTGCGCTCACTGCCCGCTTTCCAGTCGGGAAACCTGTCGTGCCAGCTGCA
TTAATGAATCGGCCAACGCGCGGGGAGAGGCGGTTTGCGTATTGGGCGCTCTTCCGCTTCCTCGCTCACT
GACTCGCTGCGCTCGGTCGTTCGGCTGCGGCGAGCGGTATCAGCTCACTCAAAGGCGGTAATACGGTTAT
CCACAGAATCAGGGGATAACGCAGGAAAGAACATGTGAGCAAAAGGCCAGCAAAAGGCCAGGAACCGTAA
AAAGGCCGCGTTGCTGGCGTTTTTCCATAGGCTCCGCCCCCCTGACGAGCATCACAAAAATCGACGCTCA
AGTCAGAGGTGGCGAAACCCGACAGGACTATAAAGATACCAGGCGTTTCCCCCTGGAAGCTCCCTCGTGC
GCTCTCCTGTTCCGACCCTGCCGCTTACCGGATACCTGTCCGCCTTTCTCCCTTCGGGAAGCGTGGCGCT
TTCTCATAGCTCACGCTGTAGGTATCTCAGTTCGGTGTAGGTCGTTCGCTCCAAGCTGGGCTGTGTGCAC
GAACCCCCCGTTCAGCCCGACCGCTGCGCCTTATCCGGTAACTATCGTCTTGAGTCCAACCCGGTAAGAC
ACGACTTATCGCCACTGGCAGCAGCCACTGGTAACAGGATTAGCAGAGCGAGGTATGTAGGCGGTGCTAC
AGAGTTCTTGAAGTGGTGGCCTAACTACGGCTACACTAGAAGAACAGTATTTGGTATCTGCGCTCTGCTG
AAGCCAGTTACCTTCGGAAAAAGAGTTGGTAGCTCTTGATCCGGCAAACAAACCACCGCTGGTAGCGGTG
GTTTTTTTGTTTGCAAGCAGCAGATTACGCGCAGAAAAAAAGGATCTCAAGAAGATCCTTTGATCTTTTC
TACGGGGTCTGACGCTCAGTGGAACGAAAACTCACGTTAAGGGATTTTGGTCATGAGATTATCAAAAAGG
ATCTTCACCTAGATCCTTTTAAATTAAAAATGAAGTTTTAAATCAATCTAAAGTATATATGAGTAAACTT
GGTCTGACAGTTACCAATGCTTAATCAGTGAGGCACCTATCTCAGCGATCTGTCTATTTCGTTCATCCAT
AGTTGCCTGACTCCCCGTCGTGTAGATAACTACGATACGGGAGGGCTTACCATCTGGCCCCAGTGCTGCA
ATGATACCGCGAGACCCACGCTCACCGGCTCCAGATTTATCAGCAATAAACCAGCCAGCCGGAAGGGCCG
AGCGCAGAAGTGGTCCTGCAACTTTATCCGCCTCCATCCAGTCTATTAATTGTTGCCGGGAAGCTAGAGT
AAGTAGTTCGCCAGTTAATAGTTTGCGCAACGTTGTTGCCATTGCTACAGGCATCGTGGTGTCACGCTCG
TCGTTTGGTATGGCTTCATTCAGCTCCGGTTCCCAACGATCAAGGCGAGTTACATGATCCCCCATGTTGT
GCAAAAAAGCGGTTAGCTCCTTCGGTCCTCCGATCGTTGTCAGAAGTAAGTTGGCCGCAGTGTTATCACT
CATGGTTATGGCAGCACTGCATAATTCTCTTACTGTCATGCCATCCGTAAGATGCTTTTCTGTGACTGGT
GAGTACTCAACCAAGTCATTCTGAGAATAGTGTATGCGGCGACCGAGTTGCTCTTGCCCGGCGTCAATAC
GGGATAATACCGCGCCACATAGCAGAACTTTAAAAGTGCTCATCATTGGAAAACGTTCTTCGGGGCGAAA
ACTCTCAAGGATCTTACCGCTGTTGAGATCCAGTTCGATGTAACCCACTCGTGCACCCAACTGATCTTCA
GCATCTTTTACTTTCACCAGCGTTTCTGGGTGAGCAAAAACAGGAAGGCAAAATGCCGCAAAAAAGGGAA
TAAGGGCGACACGGAAATGTTGAATACTCATACTCTTCCTTTTTCAATATTATTGAAGCATTTATCAGGG
TTATTGTCTCATGAGCGGATACATATTTGAATGTATTTAGAAAAATAAACAAATAGGGGTTCCGCGCACA
TTTCCCCGAAAAGTGC
